>Addgene plasmid #146263 | pET28c(plus)-DmGW182_1-539_F | depositor full sequence | sequence record 288708 | Full Sequence
TGGCGAATGGG
[124 nt withheld, positions 12-135]
C
[91 nt withheld, positions 137-227]
A
[49 nt withheld, positions 229-277]
CCTTTGACGTTGGAGTCCACGTTCTTT
[37 nt withheld, positions 305-341]
ACCCTATCTCGGTCTATTCTTTTGATTTATAAGGGATTTTGCCGATTTCGGCCTATTGGTTAAAAAATGA
GCTGATTTAACAAAAATTTAACGCGAATTTTAACAAAATATTAACGTTTACAATTTCAGGTGGCACTTTT
CGGGGAAATGTGCGCGGAACCCCTATTTGTTTATTTTTCTAAATACATTCAAATATGTATCCGCTCATGA
ATTAATTCTTAGAAAAACTCATCGAGCATCAAATGAAACTGCAATTTATTCATATCAGGATTATCAATAC
CATATTTTTGAAAAAGCCGTTTCTGTAATGAAGGAGAAAACTCACCGAGGCAGTTCCATAGGATGGCAAG
ATCCTGGTATCGGTCTGCGATTCCGACTCGTCCAACATCAATACAACCTATTAATTTCCCCTCGTCAAAA
ATAAGGTTATCAAGTGAGAAATCACCATGAGTGACGACTGAATCCGGTGAGAATGGCAAAAGTTTATGCA
TTTCTTTCCAGACTTGTTCAACAGGCCAGCCATTACGCTCGTCATCAAAATCACTCGCATCAACCAAACC
GTTATTCATTCGTGATTGCGCCTGAGCGAGACGAAATACGCGATCGCTGTTAAAAGGACAATTACAAACA
GGAATCGAATGCAACCGGCGCAGGAACACTGCCAGCGCATCAACAATATTTTCACCTGAATCAGGATATT
CTTCTAATACCTGGAATGCTGTTTTCCCGGGGATCGCAGTGGTGAGTAACCATGCATCATCAGGAGTACG
GATAAAATGCTTGATGGTCGGAAGAGGCATAAATTCCGTCAGCCAGTTTAGTCTGACCATCTCATCTGTA
ACATCATTGGCAACGCTACCTTTGCCATGTTTCAGAAACAACTCTGGCGCATCGGGCTTCCCATACAATC
GATAGATTGTCGCACCTGATTGCCCGACATTATCGCGAGCCCATTTATACCCATATAAATCAGCATCCAT
GTTGGAATTTAATCGCGGCCTAGAGCAAGACGTTTCCCGTTGAATATGGCTCATAACACCCCTTGTATTA
CTGTTTATGTAAGCAGACAGTTTTATTGTTCATGACCAAAATCCCTTAACGTGAGTTTTCGTTCCACTGA
GCGTCAGACCCCGTAGAAAAGATCAAAGGATCTTCTTGAGATCCTTTTTTTCTGCGCGTAATCTGCTGCT
TGCAAACAAAAAAACCACCGCTACCAGCGGTGGTTTGTTTGCCGGATCAAGAGCTACCAACTCTTTTTCC
GAAGGTAACTGGCTTCAGCAGAGCGCAGATACCAAATACTGTCCTTCTAGTGTAGCCGTAGTTAGGCCAC
CACTTCAAGAACTCTGTAGCACCGCCTACATACCTCGCTCTGCTAATCCTGTTACCAGTGGCTGCTGCCA
GTGGCGATAAGTCGTGTCTTACCGGGTTGGACTCAAGACGATAGTTACCGGATAAGGCGCAGCGGTCGGG
CTGAACGGGGGGTTCGTGCACACAGCCCAGCTTGGAGCGAACGACCTACACCGAACTGAGATACCTACAG
CGTGAGCTATGAGAAAGCGCCACGCTTCCCGAAGGGAGAAAGGCGGACAGGTATCCGGTAAGCGGCAGGG
TCGGAACAGGAGAGCGCACGAGGGAGCTTCCAGGGGGAAACGCCTGGTATCTTTATAGTCCTGTCGGGTT
TCGCCACCTCTGACTTGAGCGTCGATTTTTGTGATGCTCGTCAGGGGGGCGGAGCCTATGGAAAAACGCC
AGCAACGCGGCCTTTTTACGGTTCCTGGCCTTTTGCTGGCCTTTTGCTCACATGTTCTTTCCTGCGTTAT
CCCCTGATTCTGTGGATAACCGTATTACCGCCTTTGAGTGAGCTGATACCGCTCGCCGCAGCCGAACGAC
CGAGCGCAGCGAGTCAGTGAGCGAGGAAGCGGAAGAGCGCCTGATGCGGTATTTTCTCCTTACGCATCTG
TGCGGTATTTCACACCGCATATATGGTGCACTCTCAGTACAATCTGCTCTGATGCCGCATAGTTAAGCCA
GTATACACTCCGCTATCGCTACGTGACTGGGTCATGGCTGCGCCCCGACACCCGCCAACACCCGCTGACG
CGCCCTGACGGGCTTGTCTGCTCCCGGCATCCGCTTACAGACAAGCTGTGACCGTCTCCGGGAGCTGCAT
GTGTCAGAGGTTTTCACCGTCATCACCGAAACGCGCGAGGCAGCTGCGGTAAAGCTCATCAGCGTGGTCG
TGAAGCGATTCACAGATGTCTGCCTGTTCATCCGCGTCCAGCTCGTTGAGTTTCTCCAGAAGCGTTAATG
TCTGGCTTCTGATAAAGCGGGCCATGTTAAGGGCGGTTTTTTCCTGTTTGGTCACTGATGCCTCCGTGTA
AGGGGGATTTCTGTTCATGGGGGTAATGATACCGATGAAACGAGAGAGGATGCTCACGATACGGGTTACT
GATGATGAACATGCCCGGTTACTGGAACGTTGTGAGGGTAAACAACTGGCGGTATGGATGCGGCGGGACC
AGAGAAAAATCACTCAGGGTCAATGCCAGCGCTTCGTTAATACAGATGTAGGTGTTCCACAGGGTAGCCA
GCAGCATCCTGCGATGCAGATCCGGAACATAATGGTGCAGGGCGCTGACTTCCGCGTTTCCAGACTTTAC
GAAACACGGAAACCGAAGACCATTCATGTTGTTGCTCAGGTCGCAGACGTTTTGCAGCAGCAGTCGCTTC
ACGTTCGCTCGCGTATCGGTGATTCATTCTGCTAACCAGTAAGGCAACCCCGCCAGCCTAGCCGGGTCCT
CAACGACAGGAGCACGATCATGCGCACCCGTGGGGCCGCCATGCCGGCGATAATGGCCTGCTTCTCGCCG
AAACGTTTGGTGGCGGGACCAGTGACGAAGGCTTGAGCGAGGGCGTGCAAGATTCCGAATACCGCAAGCG
ACAGGCCGATCATCGTCGCGCTCCAGCGAAAGCGGTCCTCGCCGAAAATGACCCAGAGCGCTGCCGGCAC
CTGTCCTACGAGTTGCATGATAAAGAAGACAGTCATAAGTGCGGCGACGATAGTCATGCCCCGCGCCCAC
CGGAAGGAGCTGACTGGGTTGAAGGCTCTCAAGGGCATCGGTCGAGATCCCGGTGCCTAATGAGTGAGCT
AACTTACATTAATTGCGTTGCGCTCACTGCCCGCTTTCCAGTCGGGAAACCTGTCGTGCCAGCTGCATTA
ATGAATCGGCCAACGCGCGGGGAGAGGCGGTTTGCGTATTGGGCGCCAGGGTGGTTTTTCTTTTCACCAG
TGAGACGGGCAACAGCTGATTGCCCTTCACCGCCTGGCCCTGAGAGAGTTGCAGCAAGCGGTCCACGCTG
GTTTGCCCCAGCAGGCGAAAATCCTGTTTGATGGTGGTTAACGGCGGGATATAACATGAGCTGTCTTCGG
TATCGTCGTATCCCACTACCGAGATATCCGCACCAACGCGCAGCCCGGACTCGGTAATGGCGCGCATTGC
GCCCAGCGCCATCTGATCGTTGGCAACCAGCATCGCAGTGGGAACGATGCCCTCATTCAGCATTTGCATG
GTTTGTTGAAAACCGGACATGGCACTCCAGTCGCCTTCCCGTTCCGCTATCGGCTGAATTTGATTGCGAG
TGAGATATTTATGCCAGCCAGCCAGACGCAGACGCGCCGAGACAGAACTTAATGGGCCCGCTAACAGCGC
GATTTGCTGGTGACCCAATGCGACCAGATGCTCCACGCCCAGTCGCGTACCGTCTTCATGGGAGAAAATA
ATACTGTTGATGGGTGTCTGGTCAGAGACATCAAGAAATAACGCCGGAACATTAGTGCAGGCAGCTTCCA
CAGCAATGGCATCCTGGTCATCCAGCGGATAGTTAATGATCAGCCCACTGACGCGTTGCGCGAGAAGATT
GTGCACCGCCGCTTTACAGGCTTCGACGCCGCTTCGTTCTACCATCGACACCACCACGCTGGCACCCAGT
TGATCGGCGCGAGATTTAATCGCCGCGACAATTTGCGACGGCGCGTGCAGGGCCAGACTGGAGGTGGCAA
CGCCAATCAGCAACGACTGTTTGCCCGCCAGTTGTTGTGCCACGCGGTTGGGAATGTAATTCAGCTCCGC
CATCGCCGCTTCCACTTTTTCCCGCGTTTTCGCAGAAACGTGGCTGGCCTGGTTCACCACGCGGGAAACG
GTCTGATAAGAGACACCGGCATACTCTGCGACATCGTATAACGTTACTGGTTTCACATTCACCACCCTGA
ATTGACTCTCTTCCGGGCGCTATCATGCCATACCGCGAAAGGTTTTGCGCCATTCGATGGTGTCCGGGAT
CTCGACGCTCTCCCTTATGCGACTCCTGCATTAGGAAGCAGCCCAGTAGTAGGTTGAGGCCGTTGAGCAC
CGCCGCCGCAAGGAATGGTGCATGCAAGGAGATGGCGCCCAACAGTCCCCCGGCCACGGGGCCTGCCACC
ATACCCACGCCGAAACAAGCGCTCATGAGCCCGAAGTGGCGAGCCCGATCTTCCCCATCGGTGATGTCGG
CGATATAGGCGCCAGCAACCGCACCTGTGGCGCCGGTGATGCCGGCCACGATGCGTCCGGCGTAGAGGAT
CGAGATCTCGATCCCGCGAAATTAATACGACTCACTATAGGGGAATTGTGAGCGGATAACAATTCCCCTC
TAGAAATAATTTTGTTTAACTTTAAGAAGGAGATATACCATGGGCAGCAGCCATCATCATCATCATCACA
GCAGCGGCCTGGTGCCGCGCGGCAGCCATATGGCTAGCATGACTGGTGGACAGCAAATGGGTCGGATCCG
AATTCCCATGCGTGAAGCCCTTTTTTCCCAAGATGGCTGGGGCTGTCAGCATGTTAACCAGGATACTAAT
TGGGAAGTTCCCAGTTCGCCAGAACCAGCCAATAAGGATGCACCCGGTCCACCAATGTGGAAGCCAAGCA
TTAACAATGGTACTGATCTTTGGGAGTCCAATTTGAGAAACGGAGGTCAGCCGGCCGCACAGCAAGTTCC
AAAGCCGTCGTGGGGTCATACACCATCCTCTAACTTAGGTGGAACATGGGGTGAGGACGACGATGGCGCC
GATAGTAGTAGTGTGTGGACTGGAGGAGCTGTTAGCAACGCGGGATCCGGAGCTGCAGTGGGAGTAAACC
AAGCCGGAGTTAATGTCGGTCCAGGCGGTGTTGTTTCGTCTGGCGGACCTCAGTGGGGACAAGGTGTCGT
TGGCGTCGGACTTGGATCAACTGGAGGTAACGGGTCAAGCAATATAACTGGATCGTCTGGAGTCGCAACA
GGTAGTAGCGGAAACTCCAGCAACGCTGGTAACGGTTGGGGAGACCCTCGTGAAATACGCCCTTTGGGAG
TTGGTGGCTCCATGGATATTCGAAATGTTGAACATCGCGGCGGTAACGGTTCTGGAGCAACTTCGAGCGA
TCCACGAGACATTCGCATGATCGATCCGCGTGACCCTATTCGAGGAGATCCCCGTGGAATATCTGGTCGT
CTTAATGGGACCTCTGAAATGTGGGGTCATCATCCACAAATGTCCCATAACCAGTTGCAAGGTATCAACA
AAATGGTTGGTCAAAGTGTAGCAACTGCCAGCACCAGTGTCGGAACATCTGGCTCGGGCATCGGTCCTGG
AGGTCCCGGTCCTAGTACAGTATCAGGCAATATCCCAACACAGTGGGGGCCTGCTCAACCGGTAAGCGTT
GGTGTAAGTGGTCCCAAAGACATGTCAAAACAGATAAGTGGATGGGAGGAACCATCACCACCGCCTCAGC
GTCGCAGTATTCCTAACTACGATGATGGTACATCGTTGTGGGGTCAGCAAACTCGTGTTCCCGCTGCAAG
CGGTCACTGGAAAGACATGACTGATTCGATAGGTCGTAGTAGTCATCTCATGCGTGGCCAAAGCCAAACG
GGAGGTATAGGAATAGCCGGCGTTGGAAATAGCAATGTTCCAGTGGGAGCCAATCCAAGTAATCCTATAA
GCAGTGTAGTTGGACCTCAAGCCCGGATTCCATCTGTGGGCGGCGTACAACACAAACCAGACGGCGGCGC
TATGTGGGTGCATTCCGGCAATGTAGGTGGCAGAAATAATGTTGCTGCTGTTACTACTTGGGGAGATGAC
ACTCATAGCGTTAATGTCGGCGCTCCCAGCAGTGGCAGTGTATCCAGCAACAATTGGGTTGATGACAAGT
CCAACTCAACCTTGGCACAAAACTCTTGGAGCGACCCGGCCCCTGTTGGAGTTAGTTGGGGCAATAAGCA
AAGCAAACCGCCAAGCAATAGTGCTTCATCAGGTTGGAGCACTGCTGCGGGCGTGGTGGATGGGGTTGAT
CTAGGATCTGAGTGGAACACGCACGGGGGGATTATTGGAAAATCTCAGCAACAACAAAAACTAGCGGGAC
TTAACGTGGGAATGTAACTCGAGCACCACCACCACCACCACTGAGATCCGGCTGCTAACAAAGCCCGAAA
GGAAGCTGAGTTGGCTGCTGCCACCGCTGAGCAATAACTAGCATAACCCCTTGGGGCCTCTAAACGGGTC
TTGAGGGGTTTTTTGCTGAAAGGAGGAACTATATCCGGA
Features (pLannotate 1.2.2; 22 found; start..end, strand, type, name):
     12..467     +  rep_origin     f1 ori (sequence partly withheld): f1 bacteriophage origin of replication; arrow indicates direction of (+) strand synthesis
    494..551     +  promoter       AmpR promoter (fragment): bla
    560..1375    -  CDS            KanR: aminoglycoside phosphotransferase; aph(3')-Ia; confers resistance to kanamycin in bacteria or G418 (Geneticin®) in eukaryotes
   1497..2085    +  rep_origin     ori: high-copy-number ColE1/pMB1/pBR322/pUC origin of replication
   2271..2413    -  misc_feature   bom: basis of mobility region from pBR322
   2515..2706    -  CDS            rop: Rop protein, which maintains plasmids at low copy number; rop
   2723..3103    +  CDS            YPB1_ECOLX: Protein predicted: Swiss-Prot protein existence level 4. From Escherichia coli.
   3175..3466    -  CDS            TcR (fragment): tetracycline efflux protein; tet; confers resistance to tetracycline
   3481..3502    -  protein_bind   CAP binding site: CAP binding activates transcription in the presence of cAMP. E. coli catabolite activator protein
   3515..4597    -  CDS            lacI: lac repressor; lacI; The lac repressor binds to the lac operator to inhibit transcription in E. coli. This inhibition can be relieved by adding lactose or isopropyl-β-D-thiogalactopyranoside (IPTG).
   4598..4675    -  promoter       lacI promoter: lacI
   4683..4962    -  CDS            TcR (fragment): tetracycline efflux protein; tet; confers resistance to tetracycline
   4984..5002    +  promoter       T7 promoter: promoter for bacteriophage T7 RNA polymerase
   5003..5027    +  protein_bind   lac operator: The lac repressor binds to the lac operator to inhibit transcription in E. coli. This inhibition can be relieved by adding lactose or isopropyl-β-D-thiogalactopyranoside (IPTG). lac repressor encoded by lacI
   5042..5064    +  RBS            RBS: efficient ribosome binding site from bacteriophage T7 gene 10 (Olins and Rangwala, 1989)
   5083..5099    +  CDS            capTEV™ (fragment): composite tag for in vivo biotinylation, TEV protease cleavage, and 6xHis tagging
   5110..5127    +  CDS            thrombin site: thrombin recognition and cleavage site
   5131..5163    +  CDS            T7 tag (gene 10 leader): leader peptide from bacteriophage T7 gene 10 promotes efficient translation in E. coli
   5179..6795    +  CDS            gw (fragment): GAWKY_DROME - Also known as GW182 From Drosophila melanogaster (Fruit fly).
   6805..6822    +  CDS            9xHis (fragment): 9xHis affinity tag
   6832..6881    +  CDS            SET1 (fragment): solubility-enhancement tag derived from T7 phage gene 10B
   6889..6936    +  terminator     T7 terminator: transcription terminator for bacteriophage T7 RNA polymerase
