[The description below was written by a language model from this plasmid's Addgene catalogue record and pLannotate feature annotations shown in this document.]
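Description:
pET28c(plus)-DmGW182_1-539_F is a bacterial expression plasmid of about 7 kb for producing an N-terminal fragment (residues 1–539) of Drosophila melanogaster GW182, the product of the gw (gawky) gene. The catalogue lists the backbone as unknown, but the plasmid name and the annotated features match a pET28-type vector. It carries a ColE1/pBR322-family origin together with the bom region and the rop gene, in keeping with the low copy number recorded, plus an f1 phage origin. Selection is by kanamycin through the aph(3')-Ia aminoglycoside phosphotransferase gene. Short tetracycline-resistance fragments and a predicted E. coli ORF are backbone remnants rather than functional parts.

The expression cassette is the standard T7/lac arrangement. A T7 promoter is followed immediately by a lac operator and the strong T7 gene 10 ribosome binding site, and a plasmid-borne lacI gene supplies repressor. Transcription therefore depends on a host that provides T7 RNA polymerase and is induced with IPTG. A T7 terminator closes the unit.

Upstream of the gw fragment, the annotation detects a short match to a His-containing composite tag, which probably represents the vector's N-terminal His tag. A thrombin cleavage site and the T7 gene 10 leader tag follow it. Downstream of the insert there is a short His-tag match, which suggests a C-terminal His tag may also be present, although the table does not show whether it is in frame or preceded by a stop codon. The small "SET1" hit is probably vector sequence ahead of the terminator.

The stated purpose is simply bacterial expression of this fragment, presumably for affinity purification of recombinant protein. The depositor's sequence may be theoretical rather than fully verified.
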