Addgene plasmid #146263: pET28c(plus)-DmGW182_1-539_F
Purpose: Bacterial Expression of DmGW182_1-539
Depositing lab: Elisa Izaurralde. Depositing organization: Max Planck Institute for Developmental Biology.
Backbone
  Vector backbone: Unknown
  Vector type: Bacterial Expression
Growth in bacteria
  Bacterial resistance: Kanamycin, 50 μg/mL
  Growth temperature: 37°C
  Growth strain: DH5alpha
  Copy number: Low Copy
Gene/Insert
  Gene/Insert name: DmGW182_1-539
  Species: D. melanogaster (fly)
  Entrez Gene: gw (a.k.a. Dmel_CG31992, CG11484, CG31992, CG9905, Dmel\CG31992, GQ182, GW, GW182, Gw, Gw182, anon-EST:Posey205, dGW182, gw182)
  Cloning method: Unknown
Terms and licenses: Academic/Nonprofit Terms; Industry Terms: Not Available to Industry
Depositor comments: Plasmids from this collection were made available to the research community and donated after the lab closed. Please note that the sequence provided by the depositing laboratory may be theoretical/predicted or based on Sanger sequencing results. There may be discrepancies between sequencing results obtained by Addgene and the depositor sequence. If an Addgene verified sequence is not available, please contact before placing your order to request that our lab fully sequence the plasmid.
How to cite: pET28c(plus)-DmGW182_1-539_F was a gift from Elisa Izaurralde (Addgene plasmid # 146263 ; http://n2t.net/addgene:146263 ; RRID:Addgene_146263)
